>Addgene plasmid #192817 | pBAD-HisD-CreiLOV | addgene full sequence | sequence record 379969 | Addgene NGS Result
ACGAGTATCCCGGCAGCAGGGGATCATTTTGCGCTTCAGCCATACTTTTCATACTCCCGCCATTCAGAGA
AGAAACCAATTGTCCATATTGCATCAGACATTGCCGTCACTGCGTCTTTTACTGGCTCTTCTCGCTAACC
AAACCGGTAACCCCGCTTATTAAAAGCATTCTGTAACAAAGCGGGACCAAAGCCATGACAAAAACGCGTA
ACAAAAGTGTCTATAATCACGGCAGAAAAGTCCACATTGATTATTTGCACGGCGTCACACTTTGCTATGC
CATAGCATTTTTATCCATAAGATTAGCGGATCCTACCTGACGCTTTTTATCGCAACTCTCTACTGTTTCT
CCATACCCGTTTTTTGGGCTAACAGGAGGAATTAACCATGGGGAGCCACCATCACCATCACCATGGCAGA
TCTATGGCCGGCCTGAGACACACCTTCGTGGTGGCCGACGCCACCCTGCCCGACTGCCCCCTGGTGTACG
CCAGCGAGGGCTTCTACGCCATGACCGGCTACGGCCCCGACGAGGTGCTGGGCCACAACGCCAGATTCCT
GCAGGGCGAGGGCACCGACCCCAAGGAGGTGCAGAAGATCAGAGACGCCATCAAGAAGGGCGAGGCCTGC
AGCGTGAGACTGCTGAACTACAGAAAGGACGGCACCCCCTTCTGGAACCTGCTGACCGTGACCCCCATCA
AGACCCCCGACGGCAGAGTGAGCAAGTTCGTGGGCGTGCAGGTGGACGTGACCAGCAAGACCGAGGGCAA
GGCCCTGGCCTAAGAATTCGAAGCTTGGCTGTTTTGGTGGATGAGAGAAGATTTTCAGCCTGATACAGAT
TAAATCAGAACGCAGAAGCGGTCTGATAAAACAGAATTTGCCTGGCGGCAGTAGCGCGGTGGTCCCACCT
GACCCCATGCCGAACTCAGAAGTGAAACGCCGTAGCGCCGATGGTAGTGTGGGGTCTCCCCATGCGAGAG
TAGGGAACTGCCAGGCATCAAATAAAACGAAAGGCTCAGTCGAAAGACTGGGCCTTTCGTTTTATCTGTT
GTTTGTCGGTGAACGCTCTCCTGAGTAGGACAAATCCGCCGGGAGCGGATTTGAACGTTGCGAAGCAACG
GCCCGGAGGGTGGCGGGCAGGACGCCCGCCATAAACTGCCAGGCATCAAATTAAGCAGAAGGCCATCCTG
ACGGATGGCCTTTTTGCGTTTCTACAAACTCTTTTGTTTATTTTTCTAAATACATTCAAATATGTATCCG
CTCATGAGACAATAACCCTGATAAATGCTTCAATAATATTGAAAAAGGAAGAGTATGAGTATTCAACATT
TCCGTGTCGCCCTTATTCCCTTTTTTGCGGCATTTTGCCTTCCTGTTTTTGCTCACCCAGAAACGCTGGT
GAAAGTAAAAGATGCTGAAGATCAGTTGGGTGCACGAGTGGGTTACATCGAACTGGATCTCAACAGCGGT
AAGATCCTTGAGAGTTTTCGCCCCGAAGAACGTTTTCCAATGATGAGCACTTTTAAAGTTCTGCTATGTG
GCGCGGTATTATCCCGTGTTGACGCCGGGCAAGAGCAACTCGGTCGCCGCATACACTATTCTCAGAATGA
CTTGGTTGAGTACTCACCAGTCACAGAAAAGCATCTTACGGATGGCATGACAGTAAGAGAATTATGCAGT
GCTGCCATAACCATGAGTGATAACACTGCGGCCAACTTACTTCTGACAACGATCGGAGGACCGAAGGAGC
TAACCGCTTTTTTGCACAACATGGGGGATCATGTAACTCGCCTTGATCGTTGGGAACCGGAGCTGAATGA
AGCCATACCAAACGACGAGCGTGACACCACGATGCCTGTAGCAATGGCAACAACGTTGCGCAAACTATTA
ACTGGCGAACTACTTACTCTAGCTTCCCGGCAACAATTAATAGACTGGATGGAGGCGGATAAAGTTGCAG
GACCACTTCTGCGCTCGGCCCTTCCGGCTGGCTGGTTTATTGCTGATAAATCTGGAGCCGGTGAGCGTGG
GTCTCGCGGTATCATTGCAGCACTGGGGCCAGATGGTAAGCCCTCCCGTATCGTAGTTATCTACACGACG
GGGAGTCAGGCAACTATGGATGAACGAAATAGACAGATCGCTGAGATAGGTGCCTCACTGATTAAGCATT
GGTAACTGTCAGACCAAGTTTACTCATATATACTTTAGATTGATTTAAAACTTCATTTTTAATTTAAAAG
GATCTAGGTGAAGATCCTTTTTGATAATCTCATGACCAAAATCCCTTAACGTGAGTTTTCGTTCCACTGA
GCGTCAGACCCCGTAGAAAAGATCAAAGGATCTTCTTGAGATCCTTTTTTTCTGCGCGTAATCTGCTGCT
TGCAAACAAAAAAACCACCGCTACCAGCGGTGGTTTGTTTGCCGGATCAAGAGCTACCAACTCTTTTTCC
GAAGGTAACTGGCTTCAGCAGAGCGCAGATACCAAATACTGTCCTTCTAGTGTAGCCGTAGTTAGGCCAC
CACTTCAAGAACTCTGTAGCACCGCCTACATACCTCGCTCTGCTAATCCTGTTACCAGTGGCTGCTGCCA
GTGGCGATAAGTCGTGTCTTACCGGGTTGGACTCAAGACGATAGTTACCGGATAAGGCGCAGCGGTCGGG
CTGAACGGGGGGTTCGTGCACACAGCCCAGCTTGGAGCGAACGACCTACACCGAACTGAGATACCTACAG
CGTGAGCTATGAGAAAGCGCCACGCTTCCCGAAGGGAGAAAGGCGGACAGGTATCCGGTAAGCGGCAGGG
TCGGAACAGGAGAGCGCACGAGGGAGCTTCCAGGGGGAAACGCCTGGTATCTTTATAGTCCTGTCGGGTT
TCGCCACCTCTGACTTGAGCGTCGATTTTTGTGATGCTCGTCAGGGGGGCGGAGCCTATGGAAAAACGCC
AGCAACGCGGCCTTTTTACGGTTCCTGGCCTTTTGCTGGCCTTTTGCTCACATGTTCTTTCCTGCGTTAT
CCCCTGATTCTGTGGATAACCGTATTACCGCCTTTGAGTGAGCTGATACCGCTCGCCGCAGCCGAACGAC
CGAGCGCAGCGAGTCAGTGAGCGAGGAAGCGGAAGAGCGCCTGATGCGGTATTTTCTCCTTACGCATCTG
TGCGGTATTTCACACCGCATATGGTGCACTCTCAGTACAATCTGCTCTGATGCCGCATAGTTAAGCCAGT
ATACACTCCGCTATCGCTACGTGACTGGGTCATGGCTGCGCCCCGACACCCGCCAACACCCGCTGACGCG
CCCTGACGGGCTTGTCTGCTCCCGGCATCCGCTTACAGACAAGCTGTGACCGTCTCCGGGAGCTGCATGT
GTCAGAGGTTTTCACCGTCATCACCGAAACGCGCGAGGCAGCAGATCAATTCGCGCGCGAAGGCGAAGCG
GCATGCATAATGTGCCTGTCAAATGGACGAAGCAGGGATTCTGCAAACCCTATGCTACTCCGTCAAGCCG
TCAATTGTCTGATTCGTTACCAATTATGACAACTTGACGGCTACATCATTCACTTTTTCTTCACAACCGG
CACGGAACTCGCTCGGGCTGGCCCCGGTGCATTTTTTAAATACCCGCGAGAAATAGAGTTGATCGTCAAA
ACCAACATTGCGACCGACGGTGGCGATAGGCATCCGGGTGGTGCTCAAAAGCAGCTTCGCCTGGCTGATA
CGTTGGTCCTCGCGCCAGCTTAAGACGCTAATCCCTAACTGCTGGCGGAAAAGATGTGACAGACGCGACG
GCGACAAGCAAACATGCTGTGCGACGCTGGCGATATCAAAATTGCTGTCTGCCAGGTGATCGCTGATGTA
CTGACAAGCCTCGCGTACCCGATTATCCATCGGTGGATGGAGCGACTCGTTAATCGCTTCCATGCGCCGC
AGTAACAATTGCTCAAGCAGATTTATCGCCAGCAGCTCCGAATAGCGCCCTTCCCCTTGCCCGGCGTTAA
TGATTTGCCCAAACAGGTCGCTGAAATGCGGCTGGTGCGCTTCATCCGGGCGAAAGAACCCCGTATTGGC
AAATATTGACGGCCAGTTAAGCCATTCATGCCAGTAGGCGCGCGGACGAAAGTAAACCCACTGGTGATAC
CATTCGCGAGCCTCCGGATGACGACCGTAGTGATGAATCTCTCCTGGCGGGAACAGCAAAATATCACCCG
GTCGGCAAACAAATTCTCGTCCCTGATTTTTCACCACCCCCTGACCGCGAATGGTGAGATTGAGAATATA
ACCTTTCATTCCCAGCGGTCGGTCGATAAAAAAATCGAGATAACCGTTGGCCTCAATCGGCGTTAAACCC
GCCACCAGATGGGCATTAA
Features (pLannotate 1.2.2; 12 found; start..end, strand, type, name):
     70..354     +  promoter       araBAD promoter: araBAD; promoter of the L-arabinose operon of E. coli; the araC regulatory gene is transcribed in the opposite direction (Guzman et al., 1995)
    397..414     +  CDS            6xHis: 6xHis affinity tag
    424..780     +  CDS            PHOT (fragment): PHOT_CHLRE - Experimental evidence at protein level: Swiss-Prot protein existence level 1. Protein kinase that acts as a blue light photoreceptor (PubMed:15695460, PubMed:24285544). Required for non-photochemical quenching (NPQ), a mechanism that converts and dissipates the harmful excess absorbed light energy into heat and protect the photosynthetic apparatus from photo-oxidative damage (PubMed:27626383). Controls the energy-dependent chlorophyll fluorescence quenching (qE) activity of chlorophyll excited states by inducing the expression of the qE effector protein LHCSR3 in high light intens
    880..995     +  ncRNA          5S rRNA: Accession: RF00001 - 5S ribosomal RNA
    999..1085    +  terminator     rrnB T1 terminator: Escherichia coli rrnB; transcription terminator T1 from the E. coli rrnB gene
   1177..1204    +  terminator     rrnB T2 terminator: transcription terminator T2 from the E. coli rrnB gene
   1223..1314    +  promoter       AmpR promoter: bla
   1315..2175    +  CDS            AmpR: β-lactamase; bla; confers resistance to ampicillin, carbenicillin, and related antibiotics
   2346..2934    +  rep_origin     ori: high-copy-number ColE1/pMB1/pBR322/pUC origin of replication
   3120..3260    -  misc_feature   bom: basis of mobility region from pBR322
   3362..3402    -  CDS            rop (fragment): Rop protein, which maintains plasmids at low copy number; rop
   3524..43      -  CDS            araC (across the origin): L-arabinose regulatory protein; araC
