[The description below was written by a language model from this plasmid's Addgene catalogue record and pLannotate feature annotations shown in this document.]
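Description:
pBAD-HisD-CreiLOV is a 4,359 bp bacterial expression plasmid built on the pBAD backbone for arabinose-inducible production of the small green fluorescent protein CreiLOV in E. coli. It replicates from a ColE1/pMB1-type origin and is listed as high copy. The annotation also shows the pBR322 bom (basis of mobility) region and only a short remnant of the rop gene. Selection is by ampicillin, through a β-lactamase (AmpR) gene driven by its own bla promoter.

The 360 bp insert was cloned between BglII and EcoRI sites, both of which are retained. It encodes CreiLOV, a flavin-binding fluorescent protein derived from a LOV (light, oxygen, voltage) domain of the Chlamydomonas reinhardtii blue-light photoreceptor phototropin, which is why the feature table annotates the coding region as a fragment of PHOT. A 6xHis tag lies just upstream of the insert, apparently giving an N-terminally His-tagged protein suitable for metal-affinity purification. Transcription comes from the araBAD promoter. The araC regulator is encoded on the opposite strand and spans the sequence origin, so expression is held low without L-arabinose and switched on when it is added. Downstream, a stretch of the E. coli rrnB operon supplies the 5S rRNA segment and the T1 and T2 terminators, which stop transcription before the resistance cassette.

The record gives the purpose simply as expressing CreiLOV in bacteria. The associated publication concerns enhanced small green fluorescent proteins as a platform for biosensor development, which suggests this plasmid was used to produce and characterise the CreiLOV protein in that work, although the record does not state its exact role.
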