Addgene plasmid #192817: pBAD-HisD-CreiLOV
Purpose: Expresses CreiLOV in bacteria
Depositing lab: Kiryl Piatkevich. Depositing organization: Westlake University. Publication: Enhanced small green fluorescent proteins as a multisensing platform for biosensor development. Liang GT, Lai C, Yue Z, Zhang H, Li D, Chen Z, Lu X, Tao L, Subach FV, Piatkevich KD. Front Bioeng Biotechnol. 2022 Oct 17;10:1039317. doi: 10.3389/fbioe.2022.1039317. eCollection 2022. PubMed 36324888.
Backbone
  Vector backbone: pBAD
  Backbone size w/o insert (bp): 3999
  Total vector size (bp): 4359
  Vector type: Bacterial Expression
Growth in bacteria
  Bacterial resistance: Ampicillin, 100 μg/mL
  Growth temperature: 37°C
  Growth strain: DH5alpha
  Growth instructions: Arabose are needed when expressed in bacteria
  Copy number: High Copy
Gene/Insert
  Gene/Insert name: CreiLOV
  Species: Chlamydomonas reinhardtii
  Insert size (bp): 360
  Promoter: araBAD promoter
  Cloning method: Restriction Enzyme; 5′ cloning site BglII (not destroyed); 3′ cloning site EcoRI (not destroyed)
  Sequencing primers: 5′ GACGCTTTTTATCGCAACTCTCTAC; 3′ TTTATCAGACCGCTTCTGCGTTCTG
Terms and licenses: Academic/Nonprofit Terms; Industry Terms: Not Available to Industry
How to cite: pBAD-HisD-CreiLOV was a gift from Kiryl Piatkevich (Addgene plasmid # 192817 ; http://n2t.net/addgene:192817 ; RRID:Addgene_192817)
