>Addgene plasmid #192817 | pBAD-HisD-CreiLOV | depositor partial sequence | sequence record 373812 | CreiLOV
ATGGCCGGCCTGAGACACACCTTCGTGGTGGCCGACGCCACCCTGCCCGACTGCCCCCTGGTGTACGCCA
GCGAGGGCTTCTACGCCATGACCGGCTACGGCCCCGACGAGGTGCTGGGCCACAACGCCAGATTCCTGCA
GGGCGAGGGCACCGACCCCAAGGAGGTGCAGAAGATCAGAGACGCCATCAAGAAGGGCGAGGCCTGCAGC
GTGAGACTGCTGAACTACAGAAAGGACGGCACCCCCTTCTGGAACCTGCTGACCGTGACCCCCATCAAGA
CCCCCGACGGCAGAGTGAGCAAGTTCGTGGGCGTGCAGGTGGACGTGACCAGCAAGACCGAGGGCAAGGC
CCTGGCCTAA
